>Addgene plasmid #80976 | pCAS9-BFP empty | depositor full sequence | sequence record 153108 | Full Sequence
CTGCAGCCTGAATATGGGCCAAACAGGATATCTGTGGTAAGCAGTTCCTGCCCCGGCTCAGGGCCAAGAA
CAGATGGAACAGCTGAATATGGGCCAAACAGGATATCTGTGGTAAGCAGTTCCTGCCCCGGCTCAGGGCC
AAGAACAGATGGTCCCCAGATGCGGTCCAGCCCTCAGCAGTTTCTAGAGAACCATCAGATGTTTCCAGGG
TGCCCCAAGGACCTGAAATGACCCTGTGCCTTATTTGAACTAACCAATCAGTTCGCTTCTCGCTTCTGTT
CGCGCGCTTCTGCTCCCCGAGCTCAATAAAAGAGCCCACAACCCCTCACTCGGGGCGCCAGTCCTCCGAT
TGACTGAGTCGCCCGGGTACCCGTGTATCCAATAAACCCTCTTGCAGTTGCATCCGACTTGTGGTCTCGC
TGTTCCTTGGGAGGGTCTCCTCTGAGTGATTGACTACCCGTCAGCGGGGGTCTTTCATTTGGGGGCTCGT
CCGGGATCGGGAGACCCCTGCCCAGGGACCACCGACCCACCACCGGGAGGTAAGCTGGCCAGCAACTTAT
CTGTGTCTGTCCGATTGTCTAGTGTCTATGACTGATTTTATGCGCCTGCGTCGGTACTAGCTAGTTAGCT
AACTAGCTCTGTATCTGGCGGACCCGTGGTGGAACTGACGAGTTCTGAACACCCGGCCGCAACCCTGGGA
GACGTCCCAGGGACTTTGGGGGCCGTTTTTGTGGCCCGACCTGAGGAAGGGAGTCGATGTGGAATCCGAC
CCCGTCAGGATATGTGGTTCTGGTAGGAGACGAGAACCTAAAACAGTTCCCGCCTCCGTCTGAATTTTTG
CTTTCGGTTTGGAACCGAAGCCGCGCGTCTTGTCTGCTGCAGCATCGTTCTGTGTTGTCTCTGTCTGACT
GTGTTTCTGTATTTGTCTGAAAATTAGGGCCAGACTGTTACCACTCCCTTAAGTTTGACCTTAGATCACT
GGAAAGATGTCGAGCGGCTCGCTCACAACCAGTCGGTAGATGTCAAGAAGAGACGTTGGGTTACCTTCTG
CTCTGCAGAATGGCCAACCTTTAACGTCGGATGGCCGCGAGACGGCACCTTTAACCGAGACCTCATCACC
CAGGTTAAGATCAAGGTCTTTTCACCTGGCCCGCATGGACACCCAGACCAGGTCCCCTACATCGTGACCT
GGGAAGCCTTGGCTTTTGACCCCCCTCCCTGGGTCAAGCCCTTTGTACACCCTAAGCCTCCGCCTCCTCT
TCTTCCATCCGCGCCGTCTCTCCCCCTTGAACCTCCTCTTTCGACCCCGCCTCAATCCTCCCTTTATCCA
GCCCTCACTCCTTCTCTAGGCGCCGGCCGGATCCGAGGGCCTATTTCCCATGATTCCTTCATATTTGCAT
ATACGATACAAGGCTGTTAGAGAGATAATTGGAATTAATTTGACTGTAAACACAAAGATATTAGTACAAA
ATACGTGACGTAGAAAGTAATAATTTCTTGGGTAGTTTGCAGTTTTAAAATTATGTTTTAAAATGGACTA
TCATATGCTTACCGTAACTTGAAAGTATTTCGATTTCTTGGCTTTATATATCTTGTGGAAAGGACGAAAC
ACCGGGCCCTCGATATCGACTAGTCCGTTATCAACTTGAAAAAGTGGCACCGAGTCGGTGCTTTTTTTCG
AATTCCGATGTACGGGCCAGATATACGCGTTGACATTGATTATTGTCTAGTTATTAATAGTAATCAATTA
CGGGGTCATTAGTTCATAGCCCATATATGGAGTTCCGCGTTACATAACTTACGGTAAATGGCCCGCCTGG
CTGACCGCCCAACGACCCCCGCCCATTGACGTCAATAATGACGTATGTTCCCATAGTAACGCCAATAGGG
ACTTTCCATTGACGTCAATGGGTGGAGTATTTACGGTAAACTGCCCACTTGGCAGTACATCAAGTGTATC
ATATGCCAAGTACGCCCCCTATTGACGTCAATGACGGTAAATGGCCCGCCTGGCATTATGCCCAGTACAT
GACCTTATGGGACTTTCCTACTTGGCAGTACATCTACGTATTAGTCATCGCTATTACCATGGTGATGCGG
TTTTGGCAGTACATCAATGGGCGTGGATAGCGGTTTGACTCACGGGGATTTCCAAGTCTCCACCCCATTG
ACGTCAATGGGAGTTTGTTTTGGCACCAAAATCAACGGGACTTTCCAAAATGTCGTAACAACTCCGCCCC
ATTGACGCAAATGGGCGGTAGGCGTGTACGGTGGGAGGTCTATATAAGCAGAGCTCTCTGGCTAACTAGA
GAACCCACTGCTTACTGGCTTATCGAAATTAAGCTTCCCATGAGCGAGCTGATTAAGGAGAACATGCACA
TGAAGCTGTACATGGAGGGCACCGTGGACAACCATCACTTCAAGTGCACATCCGAGGGCGAAGGCAAGCC
CTACGAGGGCACCCAGACCATGAGAATCAAGGTGGTCGAGGGCGGCCCTCTCCCCTTCGCCTTCGACATC
CTGGCTACTAGCTTCCTCTACGGCAGCAAGACCTTCATCAACCACACCCAGGGCATCCCCGACTTCTTCA
AGCAGTCCTTCCCTGAGGGCTTCACATGGGAGAGAGTCACCACATACGAAGACGGGGGCGTGCTGACCGC
TACCCAGGACACCAGCCTCCAGGACGGCTGCCTCATCTACAACGTCAAGATCAGAGGGGTGAACTTCACA
TCCAACGGCCCTGTGATGCAGAAGAAAACACTCGGCTGGGAGGCCTTCACCGAGACGCTGTACCCCGCTG
ACGGCGGCCTGGAAGGCAGAAACGACATGGCCCTGAAGCTCGTGGGCGGGAGCCATCTGATCGCAAACAT
CAAGACCACATATAGATCCAAGAAACCCGCTAAGAACCTCAAGATGCCTGGCGTCTACTATGTGGACTAC
AGACTGGAAAGAATCAAGGAGGCCAACAACGAGACCTACGTCGAGCAGCACGAGGTGGCAGTGGCCAGAT
ACTGCGACCTCCCTAGCAAACTGGGGCACAAGCTAAATTCCGGAGAGGGCAGAGGAAGTCTGCTAACATG
CGGTGACGTCGAGGAGAATCCTGGCCCAATGGACAAGAAGTACAGCATCGGCCTGGACATCGGCACCAAC
AGCGTGGGCTGGGCCGTGATCACCGACGAGTACAAGGTGCCCAGCAAGAAGTTCAAGGTGCTGGGCAACA
CCGACCGCCACAGCATCAAGAAGAACCTGATCGGCGCCCTGCTGTTCGACAGCGGCGAGACCGCCGAGGC
CACCCGCCTGAAGCGCACCGCCCGCCGCCGCTACACCCGCCGCAAGAACCGCATCTGCTACCTGCAGGAG
ATCTTCAGCAACGAGATGGCCAAGGTGGACGACAGCTTCTTCCACCGCCTGGAGGAGAGCTTCCTGGTGG
AGGAGGACAAGAAGCACGAGCGCCACCCCATCTTCGGCAACATCGTGGACGAGGTGGCCTACCACGAGAA
GTACCCCACCATCTACCACCTGCGCAAGAAGCTGGTGGACAGCACCGACAAGGCCGACCTGCGCCTGATC
TACCTGGCCCTGGCCCACATGATCAAGTTCCGCGGCCACTTCCTGATCGAGGGCGACCTGAACCCCGACA
ACAGCGACGTGGACAAGCTGTTCATCCAGCTGGTGCAGACCTACAACCAGCTGTTCGAGGAGAACCCCAT
CAACGCCAGCGGCGTGGACGCCAAGGCCATCCTGAGCGCCCGCCTGAGCAAGAGCCGCCGCCTGGAGAAC
CTGATCGCCCAGCTGCCCGGCGAGAAGAAGAACGGCCTGTTCGGCAACCTGATCGCCCTGAGCCTGGGCC
TGACCCCCAACTTCAAGAGCAACTTCGACCTGGCCGAGGACGCCAAGCTGCAGCTGAGCAAGGACACCTA
CGACGACGACCTGGACAACCTGCTGGCCCAGATCGGCGACCAGTACGCCGACCTGTTCCTGGCCGCCAAG
AACCTGAGCGACGCCATCCTGCTGAGCGACATCCTGCGCGTGAACACCGAGATCACCAAGGCCCCCCTGA
GCGCCAGCATGATCAAGCGCTACGACGAGCACCACCAGGACCTGACCCTGCTGAAGGCCCTGGTGCGCCA
GCAGCTGCCCGAGAAGTACAAGGAGATCTTCTTCGACCAGAGCAAGAACGGCTACGCCGGCTACATCGAC
GGCGGCGCCAGCCAGGAGGAGTTCTACAAGTTCATCAAGCCCATCCTGGAGAAGATGGACGGCACCGAGG
AGCTGCTGGTGAAGCTGAACCGCGAGGACCTGCTGCGCAAGCAGCGCACCTTCGACAACGGCAGCATCCC
CCACCAGATCCACCTGGGCGAGCTGCACGCCATCCTGCGCCGCCAGGAGGACTTCTACCCCTTCCTGAAG
GACAACCGCGAGAAGATCGAGAAGATCCTGACCTTCCGCATCCCCTACTACGTCGGCCCCCTGGCCCGCG
GCAACAGCCGCTTCGCCTGGATGACCCGCAAGAGCGAGGAGACCATCACCCCCTGGAACTTCGAGGAGGT
GGTGGACAAGGGCGCCAGCGCCCAGAGCTTCATCGAGCGCATGACCAACTTCGACAAGAACCTGCCCAAC
GAGAAGGTGCTGCCCAAGCACAGCCTGCTGTACGAGTACTTCACCGTGTACAACGAGCTGACCAAGGTGA
AGTACGTGACCGAGGGCATGCGCAAGCCCGCCTTCCTGAGCGGCGAGCAGAAGAAGGCCATCGTGGACCT
GCTGTTCAAGACCAACCGCAAGGTGACCGTGAAGCAGCTGAAGGAGGACTACTTCAAGAAGATCGAGTGC
TTCGACAGCGTGGAGATCAGCGGCGTGGAGGACCGCTTCAACGCCAGCCTGGGCACCTACCACGACCTGC
TGAAGATCATCAAGGACAAGGACTTCCTGGACAACGAGGAGAACGAGGACATCCTGGAGGACATCGTGCT
GACCCTGACCCTGTTCGAGGACCGCGAGATGATCGAGGAGCGCCTGAAGACCTACGCCCACCTGTTCGAC
GACAAGGTGATGAAGCAGCTGAAGCGCCGCCGCTACACCGGCTGGGGCCGCCTGAGCCGCAAGCTGATCA
ACGGCATCCGCGACAAGCAGAGCGGCAAGACCATCCTGGACTTCCTGAAGAGCGACGGCTTCGCCAACCG
CAACTTCATGCAGCTGATCCACGACGACAGCCTGACCTTCAAGGAGGACATCCAGAAGGCCCAGGTGAGC
GGCCAGGGCGACAGCCTGCACGAGCACATCGCCAACCTGGCCGGCAGCCCCGCCATCAAGAAGGGCATCC
TGCAGACCGTGAAGGTGGTGGACGAGCTGGTGAAGGTGATGGGCCGCCACAAGCCCGAGAACATCGTGAT
CGAGATGGCCCGCGAGAACCAGACCACCCAGAAGGGCCAGAAGAACAGCCGCGAGCGCATGAAGCGCATC
GAGGAGGGCATCAAGGAGCTGGGCAGCCAGATCCTGAAGGAGCACCCCGTGGAGAACACCCAGCTGCAGA
ACGAGAAGCTGTACCTGTACTACCTGCAGAACGGCCGCGACATGTACGTGGACCAGGAGCTGGACATCAA
CCGCCTGAGCGACTACGACGTGGACCACATCGTGCCCCAGAGCTTCCTGAAGGACGACAGCATCGACAAC
AAGGTGCTGACCCGCAGCGACAAGAACCGCGGCAAGAGCGACAACGTGCCCAGCGAGGAGGTGGTGAAGA
AGATGAAGAACTACTGGCGCCAGCTGCTGAACGCCAAGCTGATCACCCAGCGCAAGTTCGACAACCTGAC
CAAGGCCGAGCGCGGCGGCCTGAGCGAGCTGGACAAGGCCGGCTTCATCAAGCGCCAGCTGGTGGAGACC
CGCCAGATCACCAAGCACGTGGCCCAGATCCTGGACAGCCGCATGAACACCAAGTACGACGAGAACGACA
AGCTGATCCGCGAGGTGAAGGTGATCACCCTGAAGAGCAAGCTGGTGAGCGACTTCCGCAAGGACTTCCA
GTTCTACAAGGTGCGCGAGATCAACAACTACCACCACGCCCACGACGCCTACCTGAACGCCGTGGTGGGC
ACCGCCCTGATCAAGAAGTACCCCAAGCTGGAGAGCGAGTTCGTGTACGGCGACTACAAGGTGTACGACG
TGCGCAAGATGATCGCCAAGAGCGAGCAGGAGATCGGCAAGGCCACCGCCAAGTACTTCTTCTACAGCAA
CATCATGAACTTCTTCAAGACCGAGATCACCCTGGCCAACGGCGAGATCCGCAAGCGCCCCCTGATCGAG
ACCAACGGCGAGACCGGCGAGATCGTGTGGGACAAGGGCCGCGACTTCGCCACCGTGCGCAAGGTGCTGA
GCATGCCCCAGGTGAACATCGTGAAGAAGACCGAGGTGCAGACCGGCGGCTTCAGCAAGGAGAGCATCCT
GCCCAAGCGCAACAGCGACAAGCTGATCGCCCGCAAGAAGGACTGGGACCCCAAGAAGTACGGCGGCTTC
GACAGCCCCACCGTGGCCTACAGCGTGCTGGTGGTGGCCAAGGTGGAGAAGGGCAAGAGCAAGAAGCTGA
AGAGCGTGAAGGAGCTGCTGGGCATCACCATCATGGAGCGCAGCAGCTTCGAGAAGAACCCCATCGACTT
CCTGGAGGCCAAGGGCTACAAGGAGGTGAAGAAGGACCTGATCATCAAGCTGCCCAAGTACAGCCTGTTC
GAGCTGGAGAACGGCCGCAAGCGCATGCTGGCCAGCGCCGGCGAGCTGCAGAAGGGCAACGAGCTGGCCC
TGCCCAGCAAGTACGTGAACTTCCTGTACCTGGCCAGCCACTACGAGAAGCTGAAGGGCAGCCCCGAGGA
CAACGAGCAGAAGCAGCTGTTCGTGGAGCAGCACAAGCACTACCTGGACGAGATCATCGAGCAGATCAGC
GAGTTCAGCAAGCGCGTGATCCTGGCCGACGCCAACCTGGACAAGGTGCTGAGCGCCTACAACAAGCACC
GCGACAAGCCCATCCGCGAGCAGGCCGAGAACATCATCCACCTGTTCACCCTGACCAACCTGGGCGCCCC
CGCCGCCTTCAAGTACTTCGACACCACCATCGACCGCAAGCGCTACACCAGCACCAAGGAGGTGCTGGAC
GCCACCCTGATCCACCAGAGCATCACCGGCCTGTACGAGACCCGCATCGACCTGAGCCAGCTGGGCGGCG
ACAGCCGCGCCGACCCCAAGAAGAAGCGCAAGGTGTGAGCGGCCGCATCGATAAAATAAAAGATTTTATT
TAGTCTCCAGAAAAAGGGGGGAATGAAAGACCCCACCTGTAGGTTTGGCAAGCTAGCTTAAGTAACGCCA
TTTTGCAAGGCATGGAAAAATACATAACTGAGAATAGAGAAGTTCAGATCAAGGTCAGGAACAGATGGAA
CAGCTGAATATGGGCCAAACAGGATATCTGTGGTAAGCAGTTCCTGCCCCGGCTCAGGGCCAAGAACAGA
TGGAACAGCTGAATATGGGCCAAACAGGATATCTGTGGTAAGCAGTTCCTGCCCCGGCTCAGGGCCAAGA
ACAGATGGTCCCCAGATGCGGTCCAGCCCTCAGCAGTTTCTAGAGAACCATCAGATGTTTCCAGGGTGCC
CCAAGGACCTGAAATGACCCTGTGCCTTATTTGAACTAACCAATCAGTTCGCTTCTCGCTTCTGTTCGCG
CGCTTCTGCTCCCCGAGCTCAATAAAAGAGCCCACAACCCCTCACTCGGGGCGCCAGTCCTCCGATTGAC
TGAGTCGCCCGGGTACCCGTGTATCCAATAAACCCTCTTGCAGTTGCATCCGACTTGTGGTCTCGCTGTT
CCTTGGGAGGGTCTCCTCTGAGTGATTGACTACCCGTCAGCGGGGGTCTTTCATTTCCGACTTGTGGTCT
CGCTGCCTTGGGAGGGTCTCCTCTGAGTGATTGACTACCCGTCAGCGGGGGTCTTCACATGCAGCATGTA
TCAAAATTAATTTGGTTTTTTTTCTTAAGTATTTACATTAAATGGCCATAGTTGCATTAATGAATCGGCC
AACGCGCGGGGAGAGGCGGTTTGCGTATTGGCGCTCTTCCGCTTCCTCGCTCACTGACTCGCTGCGCTCG
GTCGTTCGGCTGCGGCGAGCGGTATCAGCTCACTCAAAGGCGGTAATACGGTTATCCACAGAATCAGGGG
ATAACGCAGGAAAGAACATGTGAGCAAAAGGCCAGCAAAAGGCCAGGAACCGTAAAAAGGCCGCGTTGCT
GGCGTTTTTCCATAGGCTCCGCCCCCCTGACGAGCATCACAAAAATCGACGCTCAAGTCAGAGGTGGCGA
AACCCGACAGGACTATAAAGATACCAGGCGTTTCCCCCTGGAAGCTCCCTCGTGCGCTCTCCTGTTCCGA
CCCTGCCGCTTACCGGATACCTGTCCGCCTTTCTCCCTTCGGGAAGCGTGGCGCTTTCTCATAGCTCACG
CTGTAGGTATCTCAGTTCGGTGTAGGTCGTTCGCTCCAAGCTGGGCTGTGTGCACGAACCCCCCGTTCAG
CCCGACCGCTGCGCCTTATCCGGTAACTATCGTCTTGAGTCCAACCCGGTAAGACACGACTTATCGCCAC
TGGCAGCAGCCACTGGTAACAGGATTAGCAGAGCGAGGTATGTAGGCGGTGCTACAGAGTTCTTGAAGTG
GTGGCCTAACTACGGCTACACTAGAAGGACAGTATTTGGTATCTGCGCTCTGCTGAAGCCAGTTACCTTC
GGAAAAAGAGTTGGTAGCTCTTGATCCGGCAAACAAACCACCGCTGGTAGCGGTGGTTTTTTTGTTTGCA
AGCAGCAGATTACGCGCAGAAAAAAAGGATCTCAAGAAGATCCTTTGATCTTTTCTACGGGGTCTGACGC
TCAGTGGAACGAAAACTCACGTTAAGGGATTTTGGTCATGAGATTATCAAAAAGGATCTTCACCTAGATC
CTTTTAAATTAAAAATGAAGTTTGCGGCCGCAAATCAATCTAAAGTATATATGAGTAAACTTGGTCTGAC
AGTTACCAATGCTTAATCAGTGAGGCACCTATCTCAGCGATCTGTCTATTTCGTTCATCCATAGTTGCCT
GACTCCCCGTCGTGTAGATAACTACGATACGGGAGGGCTTACCATCTGGCCCCAGTGCTGCAATGATACC
GCGAGACCCACGCTCACCGGCTCCAGATTTATCAGCAATAAACCAGCCAGCCGGAAGGGCCGAGCGCAGA
AGTGGTCCTGCAACTTTATCCGCCTCCATCCAGTCTATTAATTGTTGCCGGGAAGCTAGAGTAAGTAGTT
CGCCAGTTAATAGTTTGCGCAACGTTGTTGCCATTGCTACAGGCATCGTGGTGTCACGCTCGTCGTTTGG
TATGGCTTCATTCAGCTCCGGTTCCCAACGATCAAGGCGAGTTACATGATCCCCCATGTTGTGCAAAAAA
GCGGTTAGCTCCTTCGGTCCTCCGATCGTTGTCAGAAGTAAGTTGGCCGCAGTGTTATCACTCATGGTTA
TGGCAGCACTGCATAATTCTCTTACTGTCATGCCATCCGTAAGATGCTTTTCTGTGACTGGTGAGTACTC
AACCAAGTCATTCTGAGAATAGTGTATGCGGCGACCGAGTTGCTCTTGCCCGGCGTCAACACGGGATAAT
ACCGCGCCACATAGCAGAACTTTAAAAGTGCTCATCATTGGAAAACGTTCTTCGGGGCGAAAACTCTCAA
GGATCTTACCGCTGTTGAGATCCAGTTCGATGTAACCCACTCGTGCACCCAACTGATCTTCAGCATCTTT
TACTTTCACCAGCGTTTCTGGGTGAGCAAAAACAGGAAGGCAAAATGCCGCAAAAAAGGGAATAAGGGCG
ACACGGAAATGTTGAATACTCATACTCTTCCTTTTTCAATATTATTGAAGCATTTATCAGGGTTATTGTC
TCATGAGCGGATACATATTTGAATGTATTTAGAAAAATAAACAAATAGGGGTTCCGCGCACATTTCCCCG
AAAAGTGCCAC
Features (pLannotate 1.2.2; 16 found; start..end, strand, type, name):
      8..477     +  LTR            LTR: long terminal repeat from Moloney murine leukemia virus
    621..879     +  misc_feature   MESV Ψ (fragment): packaging signal of murine embryonic stem cell virus
    938..1354    +  CDS            gag (truncated): truncated Moloney murine leukemia virus (MMLV) gag gene lacking the start codon
   1365..1605    +  promoter       U6 promoter: RNA polymerase III promoter for human U6 snRNA
   1630..1671    +  misc_RNA       gRNA scaffold (fragment): guide RNA scaffold for the Streptococcus pyogenes CRISPR/Cas9 system
   1788..2091    +  enhancer       CMV enhancer: human cytomegalovirus immediate early enhancer
   2092..2295    +  promoter       CMV promoter: human cytomegalovirus (CMV) immediate early promoter
   2291..2324    +  LTR            5' LTR (truncated) (fragment): truncated 5' long terminal repeat (LTR) from HIV-1
   2350..3048    +  CDS            TagBFP: TagBFP is a basic (constitutively fluorescent) blue fluorescent protein published in 2008, derived from Entacmaea quadricolor. It is reported to be a very rapidly-maturing monomer with very low acid sensitivity.
   3109..7212    +  CDS            cas9: CAS9_STRP1 - Also known as csn1 From Streptococcus pyogenes serotype M1.
   7302..7895    +  LTR            LTR: long terminal repeat from Moloney murine leukemia virus
   7904..7950    +  LTR            5' LTR (truncated) (fragment): truncated long terminal repeat from Moloney murine sarcoma virus
   8033..8081    -  CDS            lacI (fragment): lac repressor; lacI; The lac repressor binds to the lac operator to inhibit transcription in E. coli. This inhibition can be relieved by adding lactose or isopropyl-β-D-thiogalactopyranoside (IPTG).
   8267..8855    -  rep_origin     ori: high-copy-number ColE1/pMB1/pBR322/pUC origin of replication
   9033..9893    -  CDS            AmpR: β-lactamase; bla; confers resistance to ampicillin, carbenicillin, and related antibiotics
   9894..9998    -  promoter       AmpR promoter: bla
