[The description below was written by a language model from this plasmid's Addgene catalogue record and pLannotate feature annotations shown in this document.]
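Description:
pCAS9-BFP empty is a mammalian expression plasmid of about 10 kb, built on the pCAS9 backbone, that delivers Streptococcus pyogenes Cas9, the blue fluorescent protein TagBFP and a single guide RNA from one vector. It is catalogued as an empty backbone: no targeting sequence or other insert is recorded, and the user is expected to supply the guide. In bacteria it is maintained through a high-copy ColE1/pUC-type origin and selected with ampicillin via the β-lactamase gene and its native promoter.

The annotated sequence shows that the expression cassettes sit inside a gammaretroviral framework, with Moloney murine leukemia virus long terminal repeats on either side, a fragment of the MESV Ψ packaging signal and a truncated gag segment lacking its start codon. These elements suggest descent from a retroviral transfer vector, although the record lists the plasmid only as a mammalian expression construct and does not state that it is used for virus production. Downstream of gag, a human U6 RNA polymerase III promoter precedes a guide RNA scaffold, which is annotated only as a partial match; the spacer presumably goes in the short gap between them, but the cloning site is not annotated. A CMV enhancer and promoter then drive TagBFP followed closely by the Cas9 coding sequence in the same orientation. The short interval between them is unannotated, so whether they are linked by a self-cleaving peptide or a direct fusion cannot be determined from the record.

TagBFP fluorescence marks cells that have taken up the plasmid and express the nuclease. The plasmid comes from work on modular, ligase-4-dependent CRISPR gene tagging.
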