Addgene plasmid #80976: pCAS9-BFP empty
Purpose: (Empty Backbone) Cas9, TagBFP, and sgRNA expression
Depositing lab: Veit Hornung. Depositing organization: Universitaetsklinikum Bonn. Publication: CRISPaint allows modular base-specific gene tagging using a ligase-4-dependent mechanism. Schmid-Burgk JL, Honing K, Ebert TS, Hornung V. Nat Commun. 2016 Jul 28;7:12338. doi: 10.1038/ncomms12338. PubMed 27465542.
Backbone
  Vector backbone: pCAS9
  Vector type: Mammalian Expression
Growth in bacteria
  Bacterial resistance: Ampicillin, 100 μg/mL
  Growth temperature: 30°C
  Growth strain: DH10B
  Copy number: High Copy
Gene/Insert
  Gene/Insert name: None
Terms and licenses: Academic/Nonprofit Terms; Industry Terms: Not Available to Industry
How to cite: pCAS9-BFP empty was a gift from Veit Hornung (Addgene plasmid # 80976 ; http://n2t.net/addgene:80976 ; RRID:Addgene_80976)
