>Addgene plasmid #80976 | pCAS9-BFP empty | addgene partial sequence | sequence record 158568 | BFP-F 5'-CCTTCACCGAGACGCTGTA-3'
TGAAGCTCGTGGGCGGGAGCCATCTGATCGCAAACATCAAGACCACATATAGATCCAAGAAACCCGCTAA
GAACCTCAAGATGCCTGGCGTCTACTATGTGGACTACAGACTGGAAAGAATCAAGGAGGCCAACAACGAG
ACCTACGTCGAGCAGCACGAGGTGGCAGTGGCCAGATACTGCGACCTCCCTAGCAAACTGGGGCACAAGC
TAAATTCCGGAGAGGGCAGAGGAAGTCTGCTAACATGCGGTGACGTCGAGGAGAATCCTGGCCCAATGGA
CAAGAAGTACAGCATCGGCCTGGACATCGGCACCAACAGCGTGGGCTGGGCCGTGATCACCGACGAGTAC
AAGGTGCCCAGCAAGAAGTTCAAGGTGCTGGGCAACACCGACCGCCACAGCATCAAGAAGAACCTGATCG
GCGCCCTGCTGTTCGACAGCGGCGAGACCGCCGAGGCCACCCGCCTGAAGCGCACCGCCCGCCGCCGCTA
CACCCGCCGCAAGAACCGCATCTGCTACCTGCAGGAGATCTTCAGCAACGAGATGGCCAAGGTGGACGAC
AGCTTCTTCCACCGCCTGGAGGAGAGCTTCCTGGTGGAGGAGGACAAGAAGCACGAGCGCCACCCCATCT
TCGGCAACATCGTGGACGAGGTGGCCTACCACGAGAAGTACCCCACCATCTACCACCTGCGCAAGAAGCT
GGTGGACAGCACCGACAAGGCCGACCTGCGCCTGATCTACCTGGCCCTGGCCCACATGATCAAGTTCCGC
GGCCACTTCCTGATCGAGGGCGACCTGAACCCCGACAACAGCGACGT
