>Addgene plasmid #80976 | pCAS9-BFP empty | addgene partial sequence | sequence record 158569 | hU6-F 5'-GAGGGCCTATTTCCCATGATT-3'
ATCAGGCTGTTAGAGAGATAATTGGAATTAATTTGACTGTAAACACAAAGATATTAGTACAAAATACGTG
ACGTAGAAAGTAATAATTTCTTGGGTAGTTTGCAGTTTTAAAATTATGTTTTAAAATGGACTATCATATG
CTTACCGTAACTTGAAAGTATTTCGATTTCTTGGCTTTATATATCTTGTGGAAAGGACGAAACACCGGGC
CCTCGATATCGACTAGTCCGTTATCAACTTGAAAAAGTGGCACCGAGTCGGTGCTTTTTTTCGAATTCCG
ATGTACGGGCCAGATATACGCGTTGACATTGATTATTGTCTAGTTATTAATAGTAATCAATTACGGGGTC
ATTAGTTCATAGCCCATATATGGAGTTCCGCGTTACATAACTTACGGTAAATGGCCCGCCTGGCTGACCG
CCCAACGACCCCCGCCCATTGACGTCAATAATGACGTATGTTCCCATAGTAACGCCAATAGGGACTTTCC
ATTGACGTCAATGGGTGGAGTATTTACGGTAAACTGCCCACTTGGCAGTACATCAAGTGTATCATATGCC
AAGTACGCCCCCTATTGACGTCAATGACGGTAAATGGCCCGCCTGGCATTATGCCCAGTACATGACCTTA
TGGGACTTTCCTACTTGGCAGTACATCTACGTATTAGTCATCGCTATTACCATGGTGATGCGGTTTTGGC
AGTACATCAATGGGCGTGGATAGCGGTTTGACTCACGGGGATTTCCAAGTCTCCACCCCATTGACGTCAA
TGGGAGTTTGTTTTGGCACCAAAATCAACGGGACTTTCCAAAATGTCGTAACAACTCCGCCCCATTGACG
CAAATGGGCGGTAGGCGTGTACGGTGGGAGGTCTATATAAGCAGAGCTCTCTGGCTAACTAGAGAACCCA
CTGCTTACTGGCTTATCGAAATTAAGCTTCCCATGAGCGAGCTGATTA
